Addgene plasmid #73340: GlgA1-Ptrc-GPPS-FNI-MK-PMD-PMK-SmR-psbA2
Purpose: Expresses the GPPS gene plus the lower MVA pathway from Streptococcus pneumoniae
Depositing lab: Anastasios Melis. Depositing organization: University of California, Berkeley.
Backbone
  Vector backbone: pBluescript KS+
  Backbone manufacturer: Stratagene
  Backbone size w/o insert (bp): 2905
  Total vector size (bp): 10262
  Selectable markers: Streptomycin
Growth in bacteria
  Bacterial resistance: Ampicillin, 100 μg/mL
  Growth temperature: 37°C
  Growth strain: DH5alpha
  Copy number: High Copy
Gene/Insert
  Gene/Insert name: GPPS-FNI-MK-PMD-PMK-SmR (alt name: Lower MVA pathway from Streptococcus pneumoniae)
  Species: Picea abies and Streptococcus pneumoniae
  GenBank ID: GPPS2 (EU432047.2), MK (AAK99142.1), PMD (AAK99143.1), PMK (AAK99144.1), FNI (AAK99145.1)
  Promoter: Ptrc
  Cloning method: Restriction Enzyme; 5′ cloning site EcoRI (unknown if destroyed); 3′ cloning site SacI (unknown if destroyed)
  Sequencing primers: 5′ GTCCCAAATTCTTGATCCCATCC; 3′ GTGGTCTTGATCGCTCGAGCTC
Terms and licenses: Academic/Nonprofit Terms; Industry Terms: Not Available to Industry
How to cite: GlgA1-Ptrc-GPPS-FNI-MK-PMD-PMK-SmR-psbA2 was a gift from Anastasios Melis (Addgene plasmid # 73340)
