[The description below was written by a language model from this plasmid's Addgene catalogue record and pLannotate feature annotations shown in this document.]
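Description:
GlgA1-Ptrc-GPPS-FNI-MK-PMD-PMK-SmR-psbA2 is a 10,262 bp plasmid built on the pBluescript KS+ cloning backbone. It is maintained at high copy in E. coli through the ColE1/pUC origin and selected with ampicillin via the bla gene. The backbone also carries the f1 origin, T3 and T7 promoters, and remnants of the lacZα/MCS region.

The payload is a synthetic operon driven by the trc promoter, a strong trp/lac hybrid, with an adjacent lac operator. According to the record, it encodes a geranyl diphosphate synthase (GPPS2) from Picea abies. This is followed by four Streptococcus pneumoniae genes: FNI (type 2 isopentenyl diphosphate isomerase), MK (mevalonate kinase), PMD (diphosphomevalonate decarboxylase) and PMK (phosphomevalonate kinase). Together these make up the lower mevalonate pathway, which converts mevalonate to IPP and DMAPP, the substrates GPPS condenses into geranyl diphosphate. An aadA (SmR) gene conferring streptomycin/spectinomycin resistance lies downstream.

The automated annotation detects only part of this. It labels the GPPS reading frame by homology to a plant GGPP synthase and identifies fni, but leaves the roughly 3 kb between fni and SmR unannotated; this is presumably where MK, PMD and PMK lie.

The cassette is bracketed by Synechocystis sp. PCC 6803 sequences: a fragment of a predicted protein gene upstream, and a glgA1 (glycogen synthase) fragment plus a tRNA downstream. This layout suggests flanking arms for homologous recombination at the glgA1 locus of the cyanobacterial chromosome, with streptomycin selecting transformants, although the record does not state this explicitly. No feature corresponding to the "psbA2" in the name is annotated. The stated purpose is expression of GPPS together with the lower MVA pathway, consistent with boosting isoprenoid (monoterpene) precursor supply.
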