Features (pLannotate 1.2.2; 21 found; start..end, strand, type, name):
      1..339     +  CDS            Y94X_SYNY3 (fragment): Protein predicted: Swiss-Prot protein existence level 4. From Synechocystis sp. (strain PCC 6803 / Kazusa).
    569..598     +  promoter       trc promoter: strong E. coli promoter; hybrid between the trp and lac UV5 promoters
    607..623     +  protein_bind   lac operator: The lac repressor binds to the lac operator to inhibit transcription in E. coli. This inhibition can be relieved by adding lactose or isopropyl-β-D-thiogalactopyranoside (IPTG). lac repressor encoded by lacI
    711..1595    +  CDS            GGPS1 (fragment): GGPPS_SINAL - Also known as GGPS. Experimental evidence at protein level: Swiss-Prot protein existence level 1. Catalyzes the trans-addition of the three molecules of IPP onto DMAPP to form geranylgeranyl pyrophosphate. From Sinapis alba (White mustard) (Brassica hirta).
   1627..2634    +  CDS            fni: IDI2_STRPS - Experimental evidence at protein level: Swiss-Prot protein existence level 1. Involved in the biosynthesis of isoprenoids. Catalyzes the 1,3-allylic rearrangement of the homoallylic substrate isopentenyl (IPP) to its allylic isomer, dimethylallyl diphosphate (DMAPP). From Streptococcus pneumoniae (strain CGSP14).
   5670..5694    +  CDS            SmR (fragment): aminoglycoside adenylyltransferase (Murphy, 1985); aadA; confers resistance to spectinomycin and streptomycin
   5722..6513    +  CDS            SmR: aminoglycoside adenylyltransferase (Murphy, 1985); aadA; confers resistance to spectinomycin and streptomycin
   6718..7059    +  CDS            glgA1 (fragment): GLGA1_SYNY3 - Also known as glgA. Protein inferred from homology: Swiss-Prot protein existence level 3. Synthesizes alpha-1,4-glucan chains using ADP-glucose. From Synechocystis sp. (strain PCC 6803 / Kazusa).
   7221..7292    +  ncRNA          tRNA: Accession: RF00005 - tRNA
   7371..7389    -  promoter       T3 promoter: promoter for bacteriophage T3 RNA polymerase
   7434..7450    -  protein_bind   lac operator: The lac repressor binds to the lac operator to inhibit transcription in E. coli. This inhibition can be relieved by adding lactose or isopropyl-β-D-thiogalactopyranoside (IPTG). lac repressor encoded by lacI
   7458..7488    -  promoter       lac promoter: promoter for the E. coli lac operon
   7503..7524    -  protein_bind   CAP binding site: CAP binding activates transcription in the presence of cAMP. E. coli catabolite activator protein
   7537..7629    -  CDS            lacI (fragment): lac repressor; lacI; The lac repressor binds to the lac operator to inhibit transcription in E. coli. This inhibition can be relieved by adding lactose or isopropyl-β-D-thiogalactopyranoside (IPTG).
   7812..8400    -  rep_origin     ori: high-copy-number ColE1/pMB1/pBR322/pUC origin of replication
   8571..9431    -  CDS            AmpR: β-lactamase; bla; confers resistance to ampicillin, carbenicillin, and related antibiotics
   9432..9536    -  promoter       AmpR promoter: bla
   9589..10017   -  rep_origin     f1 ori (sequence partly withheld): f1 bacteriophage origin of replication; arrow indicates direction of (+) strand synthesis
  10022..10179   -  CDS            lacZα (fragment): LacZα fragment of β-galactosidase; lacZ fragment
  10182..10200   +  promoter       T7 promoter: promoter for bacteriophage T7 RNA polymerase
  10209..10262   -  misc_feature   MCS (fragment): pBluescript multiple cloning site
>Addgene plasmid #73340 | GlgA1-Ptrc-GPPS-FNI-MK-PMD-PMK-SmR-psbA2 | depositor full sequence | sequence record 135052 | GlgA1-Ptrc-GPPS-FNI-MK-PMD-PMK-SmR-psbA2
GCCATGTCCCAAATTCTTGATCCCATCCCCAACAACCAGCCATCAGCCTTATTCTGTTGCTACGTCAATG
CCACCAATCAAATCCAAGTGGCCCGCATTACCAATGTCCCTAATTGGTATTTTGAAAGAGTTGTGTTCCC
TGGTCAACGGTTAGTATTTGAGGCAGTGCCCAGCGCTCAGTTAGAAATTCATACTGGCATGATGGCCAGC
TCGATTATTTCGGACACCATTCCCTGCGAACAACTGAGTATTGATCCCGACGGATTAGCAGCGGGCGGTT
TCATCTCTCCAGAAAAAGAACACGAGTCCGAGGATATGACTTCCCAATCCTTAGTGGCTTAGCAATGAAT
TAATGAATTGGAATACTTAGGCCATGCCACCGGCCGGCAATGGATAGTCCACGGACAAAGCACTAAGAAA
AAGGTATAGGGATGGAAAGCAGAAACTGTTAATTACTCTCTCCGATGGGTAACCACCACCGTCATATAAT
TGAGCGGAAAGTATGGCAACCAGGCCCTGAACTCAATTAGTGGAATAACGCGGTCCTGCAGGATTCTGAA
ATGAGCTGTTGACAATTAATCATCCGGCTCGTATAATGTGTGGAAATTGTGAGCGGATAACAATTAGGAG
GTTAATTAACAATGACGCGCAGCAGTAAGGCCTTGGTCCAACTAGCTGATCTATCCGAACAAGTAAAAAA
CGTGGTGGAATTTGATTTTGACAAGTATATGCACTCCAAGGCCATTGCGGTTAATGAGGCCTTAGATAAA
GTTATTCCCCCCCGCTATCCTCAAAAAATCTATGAAAGTATGCGCTATTCCCTCCTAGCCGGCGGGAAGA
GGGTTCGACCAATTTTATGTATTGCGGCCTGTGAGCTAATGGGGGGGACTGAGGAACTTGCCATGCCTAC
GGCTTGTGCCATCGAGATGATTCACACTATGAGTTTGATTCATGACGATTTGCCCTATATTGATAACGAT
GATTTGCGTCGCGGTAAGCCTACCAACCACAAAGTTTTTGGTGAAGACACGGCGATCATTGCTGGCGATG
CATTATTGTCATTGGCCTTTGAACATGTAGCCGTGAGCACCAGTCGTACCCTAGGTACTGACATTATTTT
ACGGTTGCTATCCGAAATTGGACGCGCCACAGGAAGTGAGGGCGTGATGGGTGGTCAAGTGGTGGATATT
GAAAGCGAAGGTGATCCCAGTATAGACTTAGAAACGCTGGAATGGGTCCATATTCATAAAACGGCTGTGT
TGTTGGAATGCAGTGTCGTGTGTGGCGCAATTATGGGGGGTGCCAGCGAGGACGACATCGAGCGTGCTAG
ACGGTACGCTCGCTGTGTAGGATTGCTTTTCCAAGTTGTCGATGATATTTTGGATGTAAGCCAGTCCTCG
GAAGAACTCGGAAAGACTGCTGGGAAAGATTTGATTTCTGACAAAGCCACCTATCCCAAACTCATGGGTT
TGGAAAAAGCGAAGGAATTTGCCGATGAATTACTGAACCGTGGAAAACAGGAACTTAGTTGTTTTGATCC
TACCAAAGCAGCACCTCTATTTGCGTTAGCAGACTACATTGCATCTCGTCAGAATTAACACATTCTAACG
GGAGATACCAGAACATATGACTACCAATCGCAAGGATGAGCACATCTTGTATGCACTAGAGCAAAAATCC
AGTTACAACAGCTTTGACGAAGTGGAATTGATCCACTCCTCCTTACCCCTATACAATTTAGATGAAATTG
ACTTGTCTACCGAGTTTGCCGGACGCAAATGGGACTTTCCCTTTTACATTAATGCCATGACTGGGGGCAG
CAACAAAGGACGGGAGATCAATCAAAAATTAGCTCAGGTTGCCGAAACTTGTGGCATCCTATTTGTTACC
GGCAGTTATAGTGCAGCCCTGAAAAATCCGACGGATGATTCCTTTAGTGTGAAAAGTTCCCATCCGAATC
TCCTCTTAGGTACAAACATTGGCCTAGATAAACCCGTTGAACTGGGCTTGCAAACAGTGGAAGAAATGAA
CCCCGTATTGTTGCAAGTGCATGTTAACGTAATGCAGGAGCTGTTGATGCCCGAAGGAGAACGGAAATTT
CGTTCCTGGCAGTCTCATTTAGCCGACTATTCCAAACAAATTCCCGTGCCGATTGTATTGAAAGAAGTTG
GGTTTGGCATGGACGCCAAGACAATCGAACGCGCTTATGAATTTGGCGTTCGCACCGTTGATTTGTCTGG
CCGTGGCGGAACTAGCTTTGCTTATATTGAAAATCGGCGGAGTGGCCAACGTGACTATTTGAATCAATGG
GGCCAATCCACTATGCAGGCCTTGCTGAATGCCCAAGAATGGAAAGACAAAGTGGAATTACTAGTGAGTG
GCGGGGTGCGTAATCCCTTAGATATGATTAAATGCTTAGTATTTGGTGCCAAGGCGGTTGGTCTGAGTCG
TACCGTGTTGGAACTGGTAGAAACCTATACTGTTGAAGAAGTAATTGGGATCGTCCAGGGGTGGAAGGCC
GACCTGCGCCTCATCATGTGCTCCTTGAACTGTGCCACCATTGCCGATCTGCAAAAAGTTGATTATCTGC
TGTACGGTAAATTGAAAGAAGCGAACGATCAAATGAAAAAAGCGTAGGGAATTAGGAGGTAATATATGAC
CAAAAAAGTGGGAGTAGGGCAAGCGCACTCCAAGATCATTCTAATTGGCGAGCATGCGGTCGTCTATGGC
TATCCCGCAATTTCCCTGCCCTTGTTAGAGGTGGAGGTGACCTGCAAGGTCGTGCCCGCCGAAAGCCCGT
GGCGCCTGTACGAAGAAGATACGCTGAGCATGGCGGTTTACGCTTCCCTAGAATACTTAAATATTACTGA
AGCTTGTATTCGTTGCGAAATCGACTCCGCTATTCCGGAAAAACGGGGTATGGGGTCCAGTGCTGCGATT
TCCATTGCCGCAATCCGCGCAGTGTTTGATTATTATCAAGCTGATCTACCACATGACGTGCTGGAAATCC
TCGTGAATCGGGCTGAAATGATTGCTCACATGAACCCGAGTGGATTAGACGCCAAAACCTGTCTAAGTGA
CCAACCCATTCGCTTTATTAAGAATGTGGGTTTTACCGAATTAGAAATGGACCTCAGCGCCTACCTGGTT
ATTGCCGACACCGGAGTATATGGACATACCCGGGAAGCCATTCAAGTGGTGCAAAACAAAGGCAAAGATG
CCCTGCCCTTCTTACATGCTCTAGGTGAACTGACCCAGCAAGCCGAAATTGCAATCTCCCAAAAAGATGC
CGAAGGCCTCGGTCAAATTTTGAGTCAAGCCCACTTGCACCTAAAAGAAATCGGCGTTTCCTCTCTGGAG
GCTGATAGTTTAGTGGAGACCGCACTGAGTCACGGCGCTTTGGGCGCGAAAATGAGCGGCGGTGGCCTCG
GTGGCTGCATTATTGCGTTAGTTACCAATTTAACGCACGCGCAGGAATTGGCAGAACGTTTGGAGGAAAA
GGGCGCCGTTCAAACCTGGATTGAGTCTTTGTAGGGAATTAGGAGGTAATATATGTATCATTCCTTGGGG
AATCAATTCGACACCCGTACTCGGACAAGCCGCAAAATCCGCCGTGAACGTTCCTGCAGCGACATGGACC
GTGAACCTGTCACCGTTCGCAGCTACGCTAATATTGCAATTATTAAATATTGGGGTAAGAAAAAAGAGAA
AGAGATGGTTCCGGCAACCAGTAGTATCTCCCTAACATTGGAAAATATGTATACAGAAACCACCTTGTCT
CCGCTCCCCGCTAACGTGACCGCCGACGAGTTTTATATTAACGGCCAATTGCAAAATGAGGTGGAGCATG
CCAAGATGTCCAAGATCATTGATCGCTACCGTCCTGCCGGTGAGGGGTTTGTGCGTATTGATACACAGAA
TAACATGCCCACAGCGGCTGGGCTCAGTTCTTCCAGCTCTGGTCTAAGCGCCCTGGTGAAAGCGTGCAAT
GCCTATTTTAAACTCGGACTGGACCGGAGTCAGTTAGCGCAGGAAGCCAAATTTGCTAGCGGTTCTAGCA
GTCGTAGTTTTTACGGTCCGTTAGGCGCATGGGATAAAGACTCCGGCGAAATTTACCCCGTTGAAACCGA
TTTAAAATTGGCAATGATTATGTTGGTGTTGGAAGATAAGAAAAAGCCGATCAGCTCCCGCGACGGTATG
AAGTTATGTGTTGAAACATCCACTACCTTCGATGATTGGGTACGCCAATCCGAAAAAGATTATCAGGATA
TGTTGATTTATTTGAAAGAAAATGATTTTGCTAAAATTGGGGAACTCACTGAAAAGAATGCATTGGCCAT
GCACGCCACTACCAAGACGGCCTCCCCGGCCTTTAGCTATTTAACCGATGCCTCTTATGAAGCCATGGAT
TTTGTGCGGCAATTGCGCGAAAAGGGCGAAGCGTGTTACTTTACAATGGACGCCGGGCCGAACGTAAAAG
TGTTCTGCCAAGAAAAAGACTTAGAGCACTTGAGCGAAATTTTTGGCCAGCGCTACCGCTTAATTGTGAG
CAAAACCAAGGACTTAAGCCAGGATGACTGTTGTTAAGGAATTAGGAGGTAATATATGATCGCTGTTAAA
ACCTGTGGTAAGTTGTATTGGGCCGGCGAATATGCCATCCTGGAACCCGGCCAGCTGGCGTTGATTAAGG
ACATTCCCATTTATATGCGGGCCGAAATTGCCTTCAGCGATTCTTATCGGATTTATAGTGATATGTTCGA
TTTTGCGGTGGATCTCCGGCCGAATCCGGATTATAGCTTAATCCAAGAAACCATCGCCTTAATGGGTGAC
TTTCTAGCAGTGCGTGGCCAGAACCTCCGCCCCTTTTCCTTAGCTATTTATGGCAAAATGGAACGCGAAG
GGAAGAAATTTGGTCTAGGCTCCTCCGGCAGTGTGGTTGTCTTGGTGGTGAAAGCTTTGTTAGCGCTGTA
CAACTTGAGCGTTGATCAAAATCTATTATTTAAGTTGACCAGCGCCGTGTTACTGAAACGGGGCGATAAC
GGTTCCATGGGCGACTTAGCTTGCATCGCAGCCGAGGACTTAGTATTATACCAGAGTTTTGATCGCCAAA
AAGTAGCTGCCTGGTTGGAGGAAGAGAATTTGGCCACCGTTCTAGAGCGTGACTGGGGCTTTTCTATCAG
CCAAGTAAAGCCGACTTTGGAGTGTGATTTTCTAGTGGGGTGGACTAAAGAGGTGGCTGTAAGTAGTCAC
ATGGTACAGCAAATTAAACAAAACATCAATCAAAATTTTTTGACATCCAGTAAAGAAACAGTGGTATCCT
TGGTGGAAGCCCTGGAACAAGGGAAATCCGAGAAGATTATTGAGCAAGTTGAAGTTGCTTCTAAACTATT
AGAAGGGTTATCCACCGACATCTATACCCCTCTATTGCGGCAACTAAAAGAAGCCAGCCAAGATTTACAA
GCCGTTGCGAAAAGCTCCGGGGCCGGCGGAGGAGATTGTGGAATTGCCTTAAGCTTCGATGCTCAGAGTA
CTAAAACTTTAAAGAACCGTTGGGCCGATTTGGGTATTGAGTTGCTCTACCAAGAACGGATTGGACATGA
CGATAAATCCTAGGGCGCGCCTCTAGAGGATCCAGGAGGTAATATATGAGGGAAGCGGTGATCGCTGAGG
ATCACCAAGGTAGTCGGCAAATAAGGATCCTCAGGATCCAGGAGGTAATATATGAGGGAAGCGGTGATCG
CCGAAGTATCGACTCAACTATCAGAGGTAGTTGGCGTCATCGAGCGCCATCTCGAACCGACGTTGCTGGC
CGTACATTTGTACGGCTCCGCAGTGGATGGCGGCCTGAAGCCACACAGTGATATTGATTTGCTGGTTACG
GTGACCGTAAGGCTTGATGAAACAACGCGGCGAGCTTTGATCAACGACCTTTTGGAAACTTCGGCTTCCC
CTGGAGAGAGCGAGATTCTCCGCGCTGTAGAAGTCACCATTGTTGTGCACGACGACATCATTCCGTGGCG
TTATCCAGCTAAGCGCGAACTGCAATTTGGAGAATGGCAGCGCAATGACATTCTTGCAGGTATCTTCGAG
CCAGCCACGATCGACATTGATCTGGCTATCTTGCTGACAAAAGCAAGAGAACATAGCGTTGCCTTGGTAG
GTCCAGCGGCGGAGGAACTCTTTGATCCGGTTCCTGAACAGGATCTATTTGAGGCGCTAAATGAAACCTT
AACGCTATGGAACTCGCCGCCCGACTGGGCTGGCGATGAGCGAAATGTAGTGCTTACGTTGTCCCGCATT
TGGTACAGCGCAGTAACCGGCAAAATCGCGCCGAAGGATGTCGCTGCCGACTGGGCAATGGAGCGCCTGC
CGGCCCAGTATCAGCCCGTCATACTTGAAGCTAGACAGGCTTATCTTGGACAAGAAGAAGATCGCTTGGC
CTCGCGCGCAGATCAGTTGGAAGAATTTGTCCACTACGTGAAAGGCGAGATCACCAAGGTAGTCGGCAAA
TAAGGATCCTCCTTGGTGTAATGCCAACTGAATAATCTGCAAATTGCACTCTCCTTCAATGGGGGGTGCT
TTTTGCTTGACTGAGTAATCTTCTGATTGCTGATCTTGATTGCCATCGATCGCCGGGGAGTCCGGGGCAG
TTACCATTAGAGAGTCTAGAGAATTAATCCATCTTCGATAGAGGAATTATGGGGGAAGAACCCTAGGCAA
TTGATGGCCATGCGTTATGGCTGTATCCCCATTGTGCGGCGGACAGGGGGTTTGGTGGATACGGTATCCT
TCTACGATCCTATCAATGAAGCCGGCACCGGCTATTGCTTTGACCGTTATGAACCCCTGGATTGCTTTAC
GGCCATGGTGCGGGCCTGGGAGGGTTTCCGTTTCAAGGCAGATTGGCAAAAATTACAGCAACGGGCCATG
CGGGCAGACTTTAGTTGGTACCGTTCCGCCGGGGAATATATCAAAGTTTATAAGGGCGTGGTGGGGAAAC
CGGAGGAATTAAGCCCCATGGAAGAGGAAAAAATCGCTGAGTTAACTGCTTCCTATCGCTAACAATCTCC
CGGCAGTGAAGTAAAATCCTGAACCCTAATCCCGCTCCACTGCCGACCCCAATTCTCCTTGCCTAGGCAA
ATTTGAAAATTTTTTCTGATCAATGCTTGTGGTGAAGCAAAAGCTATGTTAACGTTATAAATCGTGCCAA
TGAAGCACAACGGGTCGCTAGCTCAGCGGTAGAGCACTCGGCTTTTAACCGATTGGTCTTGGGTTCGAAT
CCCAGGCGACCCATTTTTTCCAAAACTCCAAACATGTTACCAAAAGCTCCCTAATGGTGGTCTTGATCGC
TCGAGCTCCAGCTTTTGTTCCCTTTAGTGAGGGTTAATTTCGAGCTTGGCGTAATCATGGTCATAGCTGT
TTCCTGTGTGAAATTGTTATCCGCTCACAATTCCACACAACATACGAGCCGGAAGCATAAAGTGTAAAGC
CTGGGGTGCCTAATGAGTGAGCTAACTCACATTAATTGCGTTGCGCTCACTGCCCGCTTTCCAGTCGGGA
AACCTGTCGTGCCAGCTGCATTAATGAATCGGCCAACGCGCGGGGAGAGGCGGTTTGCGTATTGGGCGCT
CTTCCGCTTCCTCGCTCACTGACTCGCTGCGCTCGGTCGTTCGGCTGCGGCGAGCGGTATCAGCTCACTC
AAAGGCGGTAATACGGTTATCCACAGAATCAGGGGATAACGCAGGAAAGAACATGTGAGCAAAAGGCCAG
CAAAAGGCCAGGAACCGTAAAAAGGCCGCGTTGCTGGCGTTTTTCCATAGGCTCCGCCCCCCTGACGAGC
ATCACAAAAATCGACGCTCAAGTCAGAGGTGGCGAAACCCGACAGGACTATAAAGATACCAGGCGTTTCC
CCCTGGAAGCTCCCTCGTGCGCTCTCCTGTTCCGACCCTGCCGCTTACCGGATACCTGTCCGCCTTTCTC
CCTTCGGGAAGCGTGGCGCTTTCTCATAGCTCACGCTGTAGGTATCTCAGTTCGGTGTAGGTCGTTCGCT
CCAAGCTGGGCTGTGTGCACGAACCCCCCGTTCAGCCCGACCGCTGCGCCTTATCCGGTAACTATCGTCT
TGAGTCCAACCCGGTAAGACACGACTTATCGCCACTGGCAGCAGCCACTGGTAACAGGATTAGCAGAGCG
AGGTATGTAGGCGGTGCTACAGAGTTCTTGAAGTGGTGGCCTAACTACGGCTACACTAGAAGGACAGTAT
TTGGTATCTGCGCTCTGCTGAAGCCAGTTACCTTCGGAAAAAGAGTTGGTAGCTCTTGATCCGGCAAACA
AACCACCGCTGGTAGCGGTGGTTTTTTTGTTTGCAAGCAGCAGATTACGCGCAGAAAAAAAGGATCTCAA
GAAGATCCTTTGATCTTTTCTACGGGGTCTGACGCTCAGTGGAACGAAAACTCACGTTAAGGGATTTTGG
TCATGAGATTATCAAAAAGGATCTTCACCTAGATCCTTTTAAATTAAAAATGAAGTTTTAAATCAATCTA
AAGTATATATGAGTAAACTTGGTCTGACAGTTACCAATGCTTAATCAGTGAGGCACCTATCTCAGCGATC
TGTCTATTTCGTTCATCCATAGTTGCCTGACTCCCCGTCGTGTAGATAACTACGATACGGGAGGGCTTAC
CATCTGGCCCCAGTGCTGCAATGATACCGCGAGACCCACGCTCACCGGCTCCAGATTTATCAGCAATAAA
CCAGCCAGCCGGAAGGGCCGAGCGCAGAAGTGGTCCTGCAACTTTATCCGCCTCCATCCAGTCTATTAAT
TGTTGCCGGGAAGCTAGAGTAAGTAGTTCGCCAGTTAATAGTTTGCGCAACGTTGTTGCCATTGCTACAG
GCATCGTGGTGTCACGCTCGTCGTTTGGTATGGCTTCATTCAGCTCCGGTTCCCAACGATCAAGGCGAGT
TACATGATCCCCCATGTTGTGCAAAAAAGCGGTTAGCTCCTTCGGTCCTCCGATCGTTGTCAGAAGTAAG
TTGGCCGCAGTGTTATCACTCATGGTTATGGCAGCACTGCATAATTCTCTTACTGTCATGCCATCCGTAA
GATGCTTTTCTGTGACTGGTGAGTACTCAACCAAGTCATTCTGAGAATAGTGTATGCGGCGACCGAGTTG
CTCTTGCCCGGCGTCAATACGGGATAATACCGCGCCACATAGCAGAACTTTAAAAGTGCTCATCATTGGA
AAACGTTCTTCGGGGCGAAAACTCTCAAGGATCTTACCGCTGTTGAGATCCAGTTCGATGTAACCCACTC
GTGCACCCAACTGATCTTCAGCATCTTTTACTTTCACCAGCGTTTCTGGGTGAGCAAAAACAGGAAGGCA
AAATGCCGCAAAAAAGGGAATAAGGGCGACACGGAAATGTTGAATACTCATACTCTTCCTTTTTCAATAT
TATTGAAGCATTTATCAGGGTTATTGTCTCATGAGCGGATACATATTTGAATGTATTTAGAAAAATAAAC
AAATAGGGGTTCCGCGCACATTTCCCCGAAAAGTGCCACCTAAATTGTAAGCGTTAATATTTTGTTAAAA
TTCGCGTTAAATTTTTGTTAAATCAGCTCATTTTTTAACCAATAGGCCGAAATCGGCAAAATCCCTTATA
AATCAAAAGAATAGACCGAGATAGGGT
[37 nt withheld, positions 9688-9724]
AAAGAACGTGGACTCCAACGTCAAAGG
[49 nt withheld, positions 9752-9800]
T
[91 nt withheld, positions 9802-9892]
G
[124 nt withheld, positions 9894-10017]
CCCATTCGCCATTCAGGCTGCGCAACTGTTGGGAAGGGCGATCGGTGCGGGCCTCTTCGCTATTACGCCA
GCTGGCGAAAGGGGGATGTGCTGCAAGGCGATTAAGTTGGGTAACGCCAGGGTTTTCCCAGTCACGACGT
TGTAAAACGACGGCCAGTGAATTGTAATACGACTCACTATAGGGCGAATTGGGTACCGGGCCCCCCCTCG
AGGTCGACGGTATCGATAAGCTTGATATCGAATTC
