>Addgene plasmid #73340 | GlgA1-Ptrc-GPPS-FNI-MK-PMD-PMK-SmR-psbA2 | addgene partial sequence | sequence record 139362 | pBluescript-KS 5'-TCGAGGTCGACGGTATC-3'
CATCCCCAACAACCAGCCATCAGCCTTATTCTGTTGCTACGTCAATGCCACCAATCAAATCCAAGTGGCC
CGCATTACCAATGTCCCTAATTGGTATTTTGAAAGAGTTGTGTTCCCTGGTCAACGGTTAGTATTTGAGG
CAGTGCCCAGCGCTCAGTTAGAAATTCATACTGGCATGATGGCCAGCTCGATTATTTCGGACACCATTCC
CTGCGAACAACTGAGTATTGATCCCGACGGATTAGCAGCGGGCGGTTTCATCTCTCCAGAAAAAGAACAC
GAGTCCGAGGATATGACTTCCCAATCCTTAGTGGCTTAGCAATGAATTAATGAATTGGAATACTTAGGCC
ATGCCACCGGCCGGCAATGGATAGTCCACGGACAAAGCACTAAGAAAAAGGTATAGGGATGGAAAGCAGA
AACTGTTAATTACTCTCTCCGATGGGTAACCACCACCGTCATATAATTGAGCGGAAAGTATGGCAACCAG
GCCCTGAACTCAATTAGTGGAATAACGCGGTCCTGCAGGATTCTGAAATGAGCTGTTGACAATTAATCAT
CCGGCTCGTATAATGTGTGGAAATTGTGAGCGGATAACAATTAGGAGGTTAATTAACAATGACGCGCAGC
AGTAAGGCCTTGGTCCAACTAGCTGATCTATCCGAACAAGTAAAAAACGTGGTGGAATTTGATTTTGACA
AGTATATGCACTCCAAGGCCATTGCGGTTAATGAGGCCTTAGATAAAGTTATTCC
