>Addgene plasmid #73340 | GlgA1-Ptrc-GPPS-FNI-MK-PMD-PMK-SmR-psbA2 | addgene partial sequence | sequence record 139369 | M13-Rev 5'-CAGGAAACAGCTATGACC-3'
AAGCTGGAGCTCGAGCGATCAAGACCACCATTAGGGAGCTTTTGGTAACATGTTTGGAGTTTTGGAAAAA
ATGGGTCGCCTGGGATTCGAACCCAAGACCAATCGGTTAAAAGCCGAGTGCTCTACCGCTGAGCTAGCGA
CCCGTTGTGCTTCATTGGCACGATTTATAACGTTAACATAGCTTTTGCTTCACCACAAGCATTGATCAGA
AAAAATTTTCAAATTTGCCTAGGCAAGGAGAATTGGGGTCGGCAGTGGAGCGGGATTAGGGTTCAGGATT
TTACTTCACTGCCGGGAGATTGTTAGCGATAGGAAGCAGTTAACTCAGCGATTTTTTCCTCTTCCATGGG
GCTTAATTCCTCCGGTTTCCCCACCACGCCCTTATAAACTTTGATATATTCCCCGGCGGAACGGTACCAA
CTAAAGTCTGCCCGCATGGCCCGTTGCTGTAATTTTTGCCAATCTGCCTTGAAACGGAAACCCTCCCAGG
CCCGCACCATGGCCGTAAAGCAATCCAGGGGTTCATAACGGTCAAAGCAATAGCCGGTGCCGGCTTCATT
GATAGGATCGTAGAAGGATACCGTATCCACCAAACCCCCTGTCCGCCGCACAATGGGGATACAGCCATAA
CGCATGGCCATCAATTGCCTA
